Addgene plasmid #109953: pHH0103_NR4A2_Hormone-recep
Purpose: Protein expression and purification of NR4A2_Hormone-recep
Depositing lab: Sachdev Sidhu. Depositing organization: University of Toronto. Publication: Large-scale survey and database of high affinity ligands for peptide recognition modules. Teyra J, Kelil A, Jain S, Helmy M, Jajodia R, Hooda Y, Gu J, D'Cruz AA, Nicholson SE, Min J, Sudol M, Kim PM, Bader GD, Sidhu SS. Mol Syst Biol. 2020 Dec;16(12):e9310. doi: 10.15252/msb.20199310. PubMed 33438817.
Backbone
  Vector backbone: pHH0103
  Vector type: Bacterial Expression
Growth in bacteria
  Bacterial resistance: Ampicillin, 100 μg/mL
  Growth temperature: 37°C
  Growth strain: DH5alpha
  Copy number: Low Copy
Gene/Insert
  Gene/Insert name: NR4A2_Hormone-recep
  Species: H. sapiens (human)
  Cloning method: Restriction Enzyme; 5′ cloning site Sfi1 (unknown if destroyed); 3′ cloning site Not1 (unknown if destroyed)
Terms and licenses: Academic/Nonprofit Terms; Industry Terms: Not Available to Industry
How to cite: pHH0103_NR4A2_Hormone-recep was a gift from Sachdev Sidhu (Addgene plasmid # 109953 ; http://n2t.net/addgene:109953 ; RRID:Addgene_109953)
