[The description below was written by a language model from this plasmid's Addgene catalogue record and pLannotate feature annotations shown in this document.]
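Description:
pHH0103_NR4A2_Hormone-recep is a bacterial expression plasmid of about 7.5 kb, built on the pHH0103 backbone, for producing and purifying the hormone-receptor (ligand-binding-type) domain of human NR4A2, the nuclear receptor also known as NURR1. It is propagated in E. coli through a ColE1/pMB1-family origin with an adjacent pBR322 bom region, and is selected with ampicillin via a β-lactamase gene under its own promoter. The catalogue lists it as low copy. The rop coding sequence is annotated only as two fragments that flank an f1 phage origin, which suggests the f1 origin was inserted into rop.

Expression is driven by the strong hybrid tac promoter followed by a lac operator. The plasmid also carries lacI under the lacIq promoter, so transcription is repressed until it is induced with IPTG or lactose. The open reading frame begins with a 6xHis tag, continues into Schistosoma japonicum glutathione S-transferase, and then into an NR4A2 fragment of roughly 800 bp that was cloned between SfiI and NotI sites. The product is therefore a His-GST-domain fusion that can be captured on either nickel or glutathione resin. An fd phage terminator lies just downstream of the insert.

Beyond the terminator are fragments of M13 gene III, together with partial tetracycline-resistance and tet promoter sequences. These appear to be nonfunctional remnants of a phagemid or pBR322-derived ancestor rather than working parts of the cassette. The plasmid belongs to a large set of domain-expression constructs made to survey peptide ligands for peptide recognition modules, where purified GST-tagged domains would typically serve as binding targets.
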