Features (pLannotate 1.2.2; 21 found; start..end, strand, type, name):
      1..29      +  promoter       tac promoter: strong E. coli promoter; hybrid between the trp and lac UV5 promoters
     37..53      +  protein_bind   lac operator: The lac repressor binds to the lac operator to inhibit transcription in E. coli. This inhibition can be relieved by adding lactose or isopropyl-β-D-thiogalactopyranoside (IPTG). lac repressor encoded by lacI
    138..155     +  CDS            6xHis: 6xHis affinity tag
    171..824     +  CDS            GST26_SCHJA: Experimental evidence at protein level: Swiss-Prot protein existence level 1. GST isoenzymes appear to play a central role in the parasite detoxification system. Other functions are also suspected including a role in increasing the solubility of haematin in the parasite gut. From Schistosoma japonicum (Blood fluke).
    906..1721    +  CDS            NR4A2 (fragment): NR4A2_HUMAN - Also known as NOT, NURR1, TINUR. Experimental evidence at protein level: Swiss-Prot protein existence level 1. Transcriptional regulator which is important for the differentiation and maintenance of meso-diencephalic dopaminergic (mdDA) neurons during development. It is crucial for expression of a set of genes such as SLC6A3, SLC18A2, TH and DRD2 which are essential for development of mdDA neurons (By similarity). From Homo sapiens (Human).
   1737..1784    +  terminator     fd terminator (sequence withheld): central terminator from bacteriophage fd (Otsuka and Kunisawa, 1982)
   1789..2001    +  CDS            M13 gene III (fragment) (sequence partly withheld): pIII; III; minor coat protein
   2016..2486    +  CDS            M13 gene III (fragment) (sequence partly withheld): pIII; III; minor coat protein
   2508..2578    +  CDS            TcR (fragment): tetracycline efflux protein; tet; confers resistance to tetracycline
   2820..3200    -  CDS            YPB1_ECOLX: Protein predicted: Swiss-Prot protein existence level 4. From Escherichia coli.
   3217..3368    +  CDS            rop (fragment): Rop protein, which maintains plasmids at low copy number; rop
   3404..3832    -  rep_origin     f1 ori (sequence partly withheld): f1 bacteriophage origin of replication; arrow indicates direction of (+) strand synthesis
   3841..3880    +  CDS            rop (fragment): Rop protein, which maintains plasmids at low copy number; rop
   3982..4122    +  misc_feature   bom: basis of mobility region from pBR322
   4308..4895    -  rep_origin     ori: high-copy-number ColE1/pMB1/pBR322/pUC origin of replication
   5066..5926    -  CDS            AmpR: β-lactamase; bla; confers resistance to ampicillin, carbenicillin, and related antibiotics
   5927..6031    -  promoter       AmpR promoter: bla
   6140..6217    +  promoter       lacIq promoter: lacI (mutant); In the lacIq allele, a single base change in the promoter boosts expression of the lacI gene about 10-fold.
   6218..7300    +  CDS            lacI: lac repressor; lacI; The lac repressor binds to the lac operator to inhibit transcription in E. coli. This inhibition can be relieved by adding lactose or isopropyl-β-D-thiogalactopyranoside (IPTG).
   7313..7334    +  protein_bind   CAP binding site: CAP binding activates transcription in the presence of cAMP. E. coli catabolite activator protein
   7353..7370    +  promoter       tet promoter (fragment): E. coli promoter for tetracycline efflux protein gene
>Addgene plasmid #109953 | pHH0103_NR4A2_Hormone-recep | addgene full sequence | sequence record 217293 | Addgene NGS Result
TTGACAATTAATCATCGGCTCGTATAATGTGTGGAATTGTGAGCGGATAACAATTTCACACAGGAAACAG
CCAGTCCGTTTAGGTGTTTTCACGAGCACTTCACCAACAAGGACCATAGATTATGAAAATCGAAGAACAC
CATCACCATCACCATTCCAGCGGTAAGCTTATGTCCCCTATACTAGGTTATTGGAAAATTAAGGGCCTTG
TGCAACCCACTCGACTTCTTTTGGAATATCTTGAAGAAAAATATGAAGAGCATTTGTATGAGCGCGATGA
AGGTGATAAATGGCGAAACAAAAAGTTTGAATTGGGTTTGGAGTTTCCCAATCTTCCTTATTATATTGAT
GGTGATGTTAAATTAACACAGTCTATGGCCATCATACGTTATATAGCTGACAAGCACAACATGTTGGGTG
GTTGTCCAAAAGAGCGTGCAGAGATTTCAATGCTTGAAGGAGCGGTTTTGGATATTAGATACGGTGTTTC
GAGAATTGCATATAGTAAAGACTTTGAAACTCTCAAAGTTGATTTTCTTAGCAAGCTACCTGAAATGCTG
AAAATGTTCGAAGATCGTTTATGTCATAAAACATATTTAAATGGTGATCATGTAACCCATCCTGACTTCA
TGTTGTATGACGCTCTTGATGTTGTTTTATACATGGACCCAATGTGCCTGGATGCGTTCCCAAAATTAGT
TTGTTTTAAAAAACGTATTGAAGCTATCCCACAAATTGATAAGTACTTGAAATCCAGCAAGTATATAGCA
TGGCCTTTGCAGGGCTGGCAAGCCACGTTTGGTGGTGGCGACCATCCTCCAAAATCGGATCTGGAAGTTC
TGTTCCAGGGGCCCCTGTCCAGCGGTCTGGTTCCGCGTGGTTCCGGTACCGCGGCCCAGCCGGCCGGTAT
GGTTAAAGAAGTTGTTCGTACCGATAGCCTGAAAGGTCGTCGTGGTCGTCTGCCGAGCAAACCGAAAAGT
CCGCAAGAACCGAGCCCTCCGAGCCCACCGGTTAGCCTGATTAGCGCACTGGTTCGTGCACATGTTGATA
GCAATCCGGCAATGACCAGCCTGGATTATAGCCGTTTTCAGGCAAACCCGGATTATCAGATGAGCGGTGA
TGATACCCAGCATATTCAGCAGTTTTATGATCTGCTGACCGGTAGCATGGAAATTATTCGTGGTTGGGCA
GAAAAAATTCCTGGTTTTGCCGATCTGCCGAAAGCCGATCAGGACCTGCTGTTTGAAAGCGCATTTCTGG
AACTGTTTGTTCTGCGTCTGGCATATCGTAGTAATCCGGTTGAAGGTAAACTGATTTTTTGCAATGGTGT
TGTGCTGCATCGTCTGCAGTGTGTGCGTGGTTTTGGTGAATGGATTGATTCCATTGTTGAGTTTAGCAGC
AATCTGCAGAACATGAACATTGATATTAGCGCCTTTAGCTGTATTGCAGCACTGGCAATGGTTACCGAAC
GTCATGGTCTGAAAGAACCTAAACGTGTTGAAGAACTGCAGAATAAAATCGTGAACTGCCTGAAGGATCA
TGTGACCTTTAATAACGGTGGCCTGAATCGTCCGAATTATCTGAGCAAACTGTTAGGCAAACTGCCGGAA
CTGCGTACCCTGTGCACCCAGGGTCTGCAGCGTATCTTTTATCTGAAACTGGAAGATCTGGTTCCGCCAC
CGGCAATTATTGATAAACTGTTTCTGGATACCCTGCCGTTTGCGGCCGCATA
[142 nt withheld, positions 1733-1874]
C
[98 nt withheld, positions 1876-1973]
AGTTTGTACTGGTGACGAAACTCAGTGTCTAGCTAGAGTGGC
[149 nt withheld, positions 2016-2164]
T
[41 nt withheld, positions 2166-2206]
T
[62 nt withheld, positions 2208-2269]
A
[35 nt withheld, positions 2271-2305]
CCTCCCTCAATCGGTTGAATGTCGCCCTTTTGTCTTTGGCGCTGGTAAACCATATGAA
[86 nt withheld, positions 2364-2449]
T
[54 nt withheld, positions 2451-2504]
CTAGCGCCGCCCTATACCTTGTCTGCCTCCCCGCGTTGCGTCGCGGTGCATGGAGCCGGGCCACCTCGAC
CTGAATGGAAGCCGGCGGCACCTCGCTAACGGATTCACCACTCCAAGAATTGGAGCCAATCAATTCTTGC
GGAGAACTGTGAATGCGCAAACCAACCCTTGGCAGAACATATCCATCGCGTCCGCCATCTCCAGCAGCCG
CACGCGGCGCATCTCGGGCAGCGTTGGGTCCTGGCCACGGGTGCGCATGATCGTGCTCCTGTCGTTGAGG
ACCCGGCTAGGCTGGCGGGGTTGCCTTACTGGTTAGCAGAATGAATCACCGATACGCGAGCGAACGTGAA
GCGACTGCTGCTGCAAAACGTCTGCGACCTGAGCAACAACATGAATGGTCTTCGGTTTCCGTGTTTCGTA
AAGTCTGGAAACGCGGAAGTCAGCGCCCTGCACCATTATGTTCCGGATCTGCATCGCAGGATGCTGCTGG
CTACCCTGTGGAACACCTACATCTGTATTAACGAAGCGCTGGCATTGACCCTGAGTGATTTTTCTCTGGT
CCCGCCGCATCCATACCGCCAGTTGTTTACCCTCACAACGTTCCAGTAACCGGGCATGTTCATCATCAGT
AACCCGTATCGTGAGCATCCTCTCTCGTTTCATCGGTATCATTACCCCCATGAACAGAAATCCCCCTTAC
ACGGAGGCATCAGTGACCAAACAGGAAAAAACCGCCCTTAACATGGCCCGCTTTATCAGAAGCCAGACAT
TAACGCTTCTGGAGAAACTCAACGAGCTGGACGCGGATGAACAGGCAGACATCTGTGAATCGCTTCACGA
CCACGCTGATGAGCTTTACCGCAGGATCCGCGAAATTGTAAGCGTTAATATTTTGTTAAAATTCGCGTTA
AATTTTTGTTAAATCAGCTCATTTTTTAACCAATAGGCCGAAATCGGCAAAATCCCTTATAAATCAAAAG
AATAGACCGAGATAGGGT
[37 nt withheld, positions 3503-3539]
AAAGAACGTGGACTCCAACGTCAAAGG
[49 nt withheld, positions 3567-3615]
T
[91 nt withheld, positions 3617-3707]
G
[124 nt withheld, positions 3709-3832]
CGCGGATCCTGCCTCGCGCGTTTCGGTGATGACGGTGAAAACCTCTGACACATGCAGCTCCCGGAGACGG
TCACAGCTTGTCTGTAAGCGGATGCCGGGAGCAGACAAGCCCGTCAGGGCGCGTCAGCGGGTGTTGGCGG
GTGTCGGGGCGCAGCCATGACCCAGTCACGTAGCGATAGCGGAGTGTATACTGGCTTAACTATGCGGCAT
CAGAGCAGATTGTACTGAGAGTGCACCATATGCGGTGTGAAATACCGCACAGATGCGTAAGGAGAAAATA
CCGCATCAGGCGCTCTTCCGCTTCCTCGCTCACTGACTCGCTGCGCTCGGTCGTTCGGCTGCGGCGAGCG
GTATCAGCTCACTCAAAGGCGGTAATACGGTTATCCACAGAATCAGGGGATAACGCAGGAAAGAACATGT
GAGCAAAAGGCCAGCAAAAGGCCAGGAACCGTAAAAAGGCCGCGTTGCTGGCGTTTTTCCATAGGCTCCG
CCCCCCTGACGAGCATCACAAAAATCGACGCTCAAGTCAGAGGTGGCGAAACCCGACAGGACTATAAAGA
TACCAGGGTTTCCCCCTGGAAGCTCCCTCGTGCGCTCTCCTGTTCCGACCCTGCCGCTTACCGGATACCT
GTCCGCCTTTCTCCCTTCGGGAAGCGTGGCGCTTTCTCATAGCTCACGCTGTAGGTATCTCAGTTCGGTG
TAGGTCGTTCGCTCCAAGCTGGGCTGTGTGCACGAACCCCCCGTTCAGCCCGACCGCTGCGCCTTATCCG
GTAACTATCGTCTTGAGTCCAACCCGGTAAGACACGACTTATCGCCACTGGCAGCAGCCACTGGTAACAG
GATTAGCAGAGCGAGGTATGTAGGCGGTGCTACAGAGTTCTTGAAGTGGTGGCCTAACTACGGCTACACT
AGAAGGACAGTATTTGGTATCTGCGCTCTGCTGAAGCCAGTTACCTTCGGAAAAAGAGTTGGTAGCTCTT
GATCCGGCAAACAAACCACCGCTGGTAGCGGTGGTTTTTTTGTTTGCAAGCAGCAGATTACGCGCAGAAA
AAAAGGATCTCAAGAAGATCCTTTGATCTTTTCTACGGGGTCTGACGCTCAGTGGAACGAAAACTCACGT
TAAGGGATTTTGGTCATGAGATTATCAAAAAGGATCTTCACCTAGATCCTTTTAAATTAAAAATGAAGTT
TTAAATCAATCTAAAGTATATATGAGTAAACTTGGTCTGACAGTTACCAATGCTTAATCAGTGAGGCACC
TATCTCAGCGATCTGTCTATTTCGTTCATCCATAGTTGCCTGACTCCCCGTCGTGTAGATAACTACGATA
CGGGAGGGCTTACCATCTGGCCCCAGTGCTGCAATGATACCGCGAGACCCACGCTCACCGGCTCCAGATT
TATCAGCAATAAACCAGCCAGCCGGAAGGGCCGAGCGCAGAAGTGGTCCTGCAACTTTATCCGCCTCCAT
CCAGTCTATTAATTGTTGCCGGGAAGCTAGAGTAAGTAGTTCGCCAGTTAATAGTTTGCGCAACGTTGTT
GCCATTGCTGCAGGCATCGTGGTGTCACGCTCGTCGTTTGGTATGGCTTCATTCAGCTCCGGTTCCCAAC
GATCAAGGCGAGTTACATGATCCCCCATGTTGTGCAAAAAAGCGGTTAGCTCCTTCGGTCCTCCGATCGT
TGTCAGAAGTAAGTTGGCCGCAGTGTTATCACTCATGGTTATGGCAGCACTGCATAATTCTCTTACTGTC
ATGCCATCCGTAAGATGCTTTTCTGTGACTGGTGAGTACTCAACCAAGTCATTCTGAGAATAGTGTATGC
GGCGACCGAGTTGCTCTTGCCCGGCGTCAACACGGGATAATACCGCGCCACATAGCAGAACTTTAAAAGT
GCTCATCATTGGAAAACGTTCTTCGGGGCGAAAACTCTCAAGGATCTTACCGCTGTTGAGATCCAGTTCG
ATGTAACCCACTCGTGCACCCAACTGATCTTCAGCATCTTTTACTTTCACCAGCGTTTCTGGGTGAGCAA
AAACAGGAAGGCAAAATGCCGCAAAAAAGGGAATAAGGGCGACACGGAAATGTTGAATACTCATACTCTT
CCTTTTTCAATATTATTGAAGCATTTATCAGGGTTATTGTCTCATGAGCGGATACATATTTGAATGTATT
TAGAAAAATAAACAAATAGGGGTTCCGCGCACATTTCCCCGAAAAGTGCCACCTGACGTCTAAGAAACCA
TTATTATCATGACATTAACCTATAAAAATAGGCGTATCACGAGGCCCTTTCGTCTTCAAGAATTCCCGAC
ACCATCGAATGGTGCAAAACCTTTCGCGGTATGGCATGATAGCGCCCGGAAGAGAGTCAATTCAGGGTGG
TGAATGTGAAACCAGTAACGTTATACGATGTCGCAGAGTATGCCGGTGTCTCTTATCAGACCGTTTCCCG
CGTGGTGAACCAGGCCAGCCACGTTTCTGCGAAAACGCGGGAAAAAGTGGAAGCGGCGATGGCGGAGCTG
AATTACATTCCCAACCGCGTGGCACAACAACTGGCGGGCAAACAGTCGTTGCTGATTGGCGTTGCCACCT
CCAGTCTGGCCCTGCACGCGCCGTCGCAAATTGTCGCGGCGATTAAATCTCGCGCCGATCAACTGGGTGC
CAGCGTGGTGGTGTCGATGGTAGAACGAAGCGGCGTCGAAGCCTGTAAAGCGGCGGTGCACAATCTTCTC
GCGCAACGCGTCAGTGGGCTGATCATTAACTATCCGCTGGATGACCAGGATGCCATTGCTGTGGAAGCTG
CCTGCACTAATGTTCCGGCGTTATTTCTTGATGTCTCTGACCAGACACCCATCAACAGTATTATTTTCTC
CCATGAAGACGGTACGCGACTGGGCGTGGAGCATCTGGTCGCATTGGGTCACCAGCAAATCGCGCTGTTA
GCGGGCCCATTAAGTTCTGTCTCGGCGCGTCTGCGTCTGGCTGGCTGGCATAAATATCTCACTCGCAATC
AAATTCAGCCGATAGCGGAACGGGAAGGCGACTGGAGTGCCATGTCCGGTTTTCAACAAACCATGCAAAT
GCTGAATGAGGGCATCGTTCCCACTGCGATGCTGGTTGCCAACGATCAGATGGCGCTGGGCGCAATGCGC
GCCATTACCGAGTCCGGGCTGCGCGTTGGTGCGGATATCTCGGTAGTGGGATACGACGATACCGAAGACA
GCTCATGTTATATCCCGCCGTTAACCACCATCAAACAGGATTTTCGCCTGCTGGGGCAAACCAGCGTGGA
CCGCTTGCTGCAACTCTCTCAGGGCCAGGCGGTGAAGGGCAATCAGCTGTTGCCCGTCTCACTGGTGAAA
AGAAAAACCACCCTGGCGCCCAATACGCAAACCGCCTCTCCCCGCGCGTTGGCCGATTCATTAATGCAGC
TGGCACGACAGGTTTCCCGACTGGAAAGCGGGCAGTGAGCGCAACGCAATTAATGTAAGTTAGCTCACTC
ATTAGGCACAATTCTCATGTTTGACAGCTTATCATCGACTGCACGGTGCACCAATGCTTCTGGCGTCAGG
CAGCCATCGGAAGCTGTGGTATGGCTGTGCAGGTCGTAAATCACTGCATAATTCGTGTCGCTCAAGGCGC
ACTCCCGTTCTGGATAATGTTTTTTGCGCCGACATCATAACGGTTCTGGCAAATATTCTGAAATGAGCTG
